Addgene plasmid #221750: pMRXIP-GFP-2xFYVE
Purpose: Stable expression of GFP-2xFYVE in mammalian cells
Depositing lab: Noboru Mizushima. Depositing organization: The University of Tokyo. Publication: Syntaxin 17 recruitment to mature autophagosomes is temporally regulated by PI4P accumulation. Shinoda S, Sakai Y, Matsui T, Uematsu M, Koyama-Honda I, Sakamaki JI, Yamamoto H, Mizushima N. Elife. 2024 Jun 4;12:RP92189. doi: 10.7554/eLife.92189. PubMed 38831696.
Backbone
  Vector backbone: pMRX-IP
  Backbone manufacturer: Dr.Shoji Yamaoka of Tokyo Medical and Dental University
  Backbone size w/o insert (bp): 6137
  Total vector size (bp): 7302
  Vector type: Mammalian Expression, Retroviral
  Selectable markers: Puromycin
Growth in bacteria
  Bacterial resistance: Ampicillin, 100 μg/mL
  Growth temperature: 37°C
  Growth strain: NEB Stable
  Growth instructions: 100 μg/mL
  Copy number: High Copy
Gene/Insert
  Gene/Insert name: tandem HRS FYVE domain
  Species: M. musculus (mouse)
  Insert size (bp): 486
  Mutation: two FYVE domains (amino acids 147-223), linked by QGQGS linker
  GenBank ID: 15239
  Tag / fusion protein: GFP (N terminal on insert)
  Cloning method: Gibson Cloning
  Sequencing primers: 5′ ACTGccggatctgccATCGATACCATGgtgagcaag; 3′ ggcggaatttacgtaGCGGCCGCTCGACTTATGCCTTC
Terms and licenses: Academic/Nonprofit Terms; Industry Terms: Not Available to Industry
How to cite: pMRXIP-GFP-2xFYVE was a gift from Noboru Mizushima (Addgene plasmid # 221750 ; http://n2t.net/addgene:221750 ; RRID:Addgene_221750)
