[The description below was written by a language model from this plasmid's Addgene catalogue record and pLannotate feature annotations shown in this document.]
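Description:
pMRXIP-GFP-2xFYVE is a Moloney murine leukemia virus-based retroviral vector built on the pMRX-IP backbone for stable expression of a GFP-tagged phosphoinositide-binding probe in mammalian cells. In bacteria it is maintained through a high-copy ColE1/pUC-type origin and an ampicillin resistance gene (β-lactamase with its own promoter). The viral portion begins with a CMV enhancer joined to MMLV LTR sequence, a hybrid 5′ arrangement that typically drives genomic RNA production in packaging cells. This is followed by the MMLV Ψ packaging signal, a truncated gag segment lacking its start codon, and a pol-derived region carrying a splice acceptor. An MMLV LTR closes the proviral unit downstream of the payload.

The payload is a bicistronic cassette. EGFP is fused at the N terminus of two copies of the FYVE domain of mouse HRS (Hgs; amino acids 147–223), joined by a short QGQGS linker. An EMCV IRES then allows translation of puromycin N-acetyltransferase from the same transcript, so puromycin selection enriches for transduced cells that also express the fusion. The automated annotation marks only two Hgs fragments with an unannotated gap between them, which probably reflects difficulty mapping the repeated domain rather than missing sequence. The sequenced record is also somewhat longer (7,529 nt) than the catalogued total size (7,302 bp).

FYVE domains are known to bind phosphatidylinositol 3-phosphate, and tandem FYVE fusions are widely used as fluorescent reporters of this lipid on endosomal and autophagic membranes. The associated publication concerns phosphoinositide-dependent regulation of syntaxin 17 recruitment to autophagosomes, which fits use of the construct as a live-cell lipid probe in stably transduced lines.
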