Features (pLannotate 1.2.2; 17 found; start..end, strand, type, name):
      1..380     +  enhancer       CMV enhancer: human cytomegalovirus immediate early enhancer
    381..676     +  LTR            3' LTR (ΔU3) (fragment): self-inactivating 3' long terminal repeat (LTR) from Moloney murine leukemia virus
    739..1096    +  misc_feature   MMLV Ψ: packaging signal of Moloney murine leukemia virus (MMLV)
   1161..1577    +  CDS            gag (truncated): truncated Moloney murine leukemia virus (MMLV) gag gene lacking the start codon
   1587..1961    +  misc_feature   pol region: Moloney murine leukemia virus (MMLV) pol region containing the splice acceptor site
   1982..2698    +  CDS            EGFP: EGFP is a basic (constitutively fluorescent) green fluorescent protein published in 1996, derived from Aequorea victoria. It is reported to be a rapidly-maturing weak dimer with moderate acid sensitivity.
   2705..2956    +  CDS            Hgs (fragment): HGS_MOUSE - Also known as Hrs. Experimental evidence at protein level: Swiss-Prot protein existence level 1. Involved in intracellular signal transduction mediated by cytokines and growth factors. When associated with STAM, it suppresses DNA signaling upon stimulation by IL-2 and GM-CSF. Could be a direct effector of PI3-kinase in vesicular pathway via early endosomes and may regulate trafficking to early and late endosomes by recruiting clathrin. May concentrate ubiquitinated receptors within clathrin- coated regions. Involved in down-regulation of receptor tyrosine kinase via multivesicular
   3183..3287    +  CDS            Hgs (fragment): HGS_MOUSE - Also known as Hrs. Experimental evidence at protein level: Swiss-Prot protein existence level 1. Involved in intracellular signal transduction mediated by cytokines and growth factors. When associated with STAM, it suppresses DNA signaling upon stimulation by IL-2 and GM-CSF. Could be a direct effector of PI3-kinase in vesicular pathway via early endosomes and may regulate trafficking to early and late endosomes by recruiting clathrin. May concentrate ubiquitinated receptors within clathrin- coated regions. Involved in down-regulation of receptor tyrosine kinase via multivesicular
   3317..3892    +  misc_feature   IRES2: internal ribosome entry site (IRES) of the encephalomyocarditis virus (EMCV)
   3899..4498    +  CDS            PuroR: puromycin N-acetyltransferase; pac from Streptomyces alboniger; confers resistance to puromycin
   4606..4727    +  LTR            3' LTR (ΔU3) (fragment): self-inactivating 3' long terminal repeat (LTR) from Moloney murine leukemia virus
   4728..5197    +  LTR            LTR: long terminal repeat from Moloney murine leukemia virus
   5198..5324    +  LTR            3' LTR (ΔU3) (fragment): self-inactivating 3' long terminal repeat (LTR) from Moloney murine leukemia virus
   5390..5442    -  CDS            lacI (fragment): lac repressor; lacI; The lac repressor binds to the lac operator to inhibit transcription in E. coli. This inhibition can be relieved by adding lactose or isopropyl-β-D-thiogalactopyranoside (IPTG).
   5625..6213    -  rep_origin     ori: high-copy-number ColE1/pMB1/pBR322/pUC origin of replication
   6377..7237    -  CDS            AmpR: β-lactamase; bla; confers resistance to ampicillin, carbenicillin, and related antibiotics
   7238..7342    -  promoter       AmpR promoter: bla
>Addgene plasmid #221750 | pMRXIP-GFP-2xFYVE | addgene full sequence | sequence record 443192 | Addgene NGS Result
GACATTGATTATTGACTAGTTATTAATAGTAATCAATTACGGGGTCATTAGTTCATAGCCCATATATGGA
GTTCCGCGTTACATAACTTACGGTAAATGGCCCGCCTGGCTGACCGCCCAACGACCCCCGCCCATTGACG
TCAATAATGACGTATGTTCCCATAGTAACGCCAATAGGGACTTTCCATTGACGTCAATGGGTGGAGTATT
TACGGTAAACTGCCCACTTGGCAGTACATCAAGTGTATCATATGCCAAGTACGCCCCCTATTGACGTCAA
TGACGGTAAATGGCCCGCCTGGCATTATGCCCAGTACATGACCTTATGGGACTTTCCTACTTGGCAGTAC
ATCTACGTATTAGTCATCGCTATTACCATGCTAGAGAACCATCAGATGTTTCCAGGGTGCCCCAAGGACC
TGAAATGACCCTGTGCCTTATTTGAACTAACCAATCAGTTCGCTTCTCGCTTCTGTTCGCGCGCTTCTGC
TCCCCGAGCTCAATAAAAGAGCCCACAACCCCTCACTCGGCGCGCCAGTCCTCCGATTGACTGAGTCGCC
CGGGTACCCGTGTATCCAATAAACCCTCTTGCAGTTGCATCCGACTTGTGGTCTCGCTGTTCCTTGGGAG
GGTCTCCTCTGAGTGATTGACTACCCGTCAGCGGGGGTCTTTCATTTGGGGGCTCGTCCGGGATCGGGAG
ACCCCTGCCCAGGGACCACCGACCCACCACCGGGAGGTAAGCTGGCCAGCAACTTATCTGTGTCTGTCCG
ATTGTCTAGTGTCTATGACTGATTTTATGCGCCTGCGTCGGTACTAGTTAGCTAACTAGCTCTGTATCTG
GCGGACCCGTGGTGGAACTGACGAGTTCGGAACACCCGGCCGCAACCCTGGGAGACGTCCCAGGGACTTC
GGGGGCCGTTTTTGTGGCCCGACCTGAGTCCAAAAATCCCGATCGTTTTGGACTCTTTGGTGCACCCCCC
TTAGAGGAGGGATATGTGGTTCTGGTAGGAGACGAGAACCTAAAACAGTTCCCGCCTCCGTCTGAATTTT
TGCTTTCGGTTTGGGACCGAAGCCGCGCCGCGCGTCTTGTCTGCTGCAGCATCGTTCTGTGTTGTCTCTG
TCTGACTGTGTTTCTGTATTTGTCTGAAAATATGGGCCCGGGCCAGACTGTTACCACTCCCTTAAGTTTG
ACCTTAGGTCACTGGAAAGATGTCGAGCGGATCGCTCACAACCAGTCGGTAGATGTCAAGAAGAGACGTT
GGGTTACCTTCTGCTCTGCAGAATGGCCAACCTTTAACGTCGGATGGCCGCGAGACGGCACCTTTAACCG
AGACCTCATCACCCAGGTTAAGATCAAGGTCTTTTCACCTGGCCCGCATGGACACCCAGACCAGGTCCCC
TACATCGTGACCTGGGAAGCCTTGGCTTTTGACCCCCCTCCCTGGGTCAAGCCCTTTGTACACCCTAAGC
CTCCGCCTCCTCTTCCTCCATCCGCCCCGTCTCTCCCCCTTGAACCTCCTCGTTCGACCCCGCCTCGATC
CTCCCTTTATCCAGCCCTCACTCCTTCTCTAGGCGCCCCCATATGGCCATATGAGATCTTATATGGGGCA
CCCCCGCCCCTTGTAAACTTCCCTGACCCTGACATGACAAGAGTTACTAACAGCCCCTCTCTCCAAGCTC
ACTTACAGGCTCTCTACTTAGTCCAGCACGAAGTCTGGAGACCTCTGGCGGCAGCCTACCAAGAACAACT
GGACCGACCGGTGGTACCTCACCCTTACCGAGTCGGCGACACAGTGTGGGTCCGCCGACACCAGACTAAG
AACCTAGAACCTCGCTGGAAAGGACCTTACACAGTCCTGCTGACCACCCCCACCGCCCTCAAAGTAGACG
GCATCGCAGCTTGGATACACGCCGCCCACGTGAAGGCTGCCGACCCCGGGGGTGGACCATCCTCTAGACT
GCCGGATCTGCCATCGATACCATGGTGAGCAAGGGCGAGGAGCTGTTCACCGGGGTGGTGCCCATCCTGG
TCGAGCTGGACGGCGACGTAAACGGCCACAAGTTCAGCGTGTCCGGCGAGGGCGAGGGCGATGCCACCTA
CGGCAAGCTGACCCTGAAGTTCATCTGCACCACCGGCAAGCTGCCCGTGCCCTGGCCCACCCTCGTGACC
ACCCTGACCTACGGCGTGCAGTGCTTCAGCCGCTACCCCGACCACATGAAGCAGCACGACTTCTTCAAGT
CCGCCATGCCCGAAGGCTACGTCCAGGAGCGCACCATCTTCTTCAAGGACGACGGCAACTACAAGACCCG
CGCCGAGGTGAAGTTCGAGGGCGACACCCTGGTGAACCGCATCGAGCTGAAGGGCATCGACTTCAAGGAG
GACGGCAACATCCTGGGGCACAAGCTGGAGTACAACTACAACAGCCACAACGTCTATATCATGGCCGACA
AGCAGAAGAACGGCATCAAGGTGAACTTCAAGATCCGCCACAACATCGAGGACGGCAGCGTGCAGCTCGC
CGACCACTACCAGCAGAACACCCCCATCGGCGACGGCCCCGTGCTGCTGCCCGACAACCACTACCTGAGC
ACCCAGTCCGCCCTGAGCAAAGACCCCAACGAGAAGCGCGATCACATGGTCCTGCTGGAGTTCGTGACCG
CCGCCGGGATCACTCTCGGCATGGACGAGCTGTACAAGATCGATGAATTCGAAAGTGATGCCATGTTCGC
TGCTGAAAGAGCCCCTGACTGGGTGGATGCTGAGGAATGCCATCGGTGCAGAGTACAGTTTGGGGTGGTG
ACCCGCAAGCATCACTGCCGAGCATGTGGGCAGATCTTCTGTGGCAAGTGCTCCTCCAAGTACTCCACCA
TCCCCAAGTTCGGCATTGAGAAGGAGGTGCGCGTGTGTGAGCCCTGCTATGAGCAGCTGAACAAGAAGGC
ACAAGGACAAGGATCCGAAAGTGATGCCATGTTCGCTGCTGAAAGAGCCCCTGACTGGGTGGATGCTGAG
GAATGCCATCGGTGCAGAGTACAGTTTGGGGTGGTGACCCGCAAGCATCACTGCCGAGCATGTGGGCAGA
TCNNNNNNNNNNNNNNNNNNNNNNNNNNNNNNNNNNNNNNNNNNNNNNNNNNNNNNNNNNNNNNNNNNNN
NNNNNNNNNNNNNNNNNNNNNNNNNNNNNNNNTTCTGTGGCAAGTGCTCCTCCAAGTACTCCACCATCCC
CAAGTTCGGCATTGAGAAGGAGGTGCGCGTGTGTGAGCCCTGCTATGAGCAGCTGAACAAGAAGGCATAA
GTCGAGCGGCCGCTACGTAAATTCCGCCCCCCCCCCTAACGTTACTGGCCGAAGCCGCTTGGAATAAGGC
CGGTGTGCGTTTGTCTATATGTTATTTTCCACCATATTGCCGTCTTTTGGCAATGTGAGGGCCCGGAAAC
CTGGCCCTGTCTTCTTGACGAGCATTCCTAGGGGTCTTTCCCCTCTCGCCAAAGGAATGCAAGGTCTGTT
GAATGTCGTGAAGGAAGCAGTTCCTCTGGAAGTTTCTTGAAGACAAACAACGTCTGTAGCGACCCTTTGC
AGGCAGCGGAACCCCCCACCTGGCGACAGGTGCCTCTGCGGCCAAAAGCCACGTGTATAAGATACACCTG
CAAAGGCGGCACAACCCCAGTGCCACGTTGTGAGTTGGATAGTTGTGGAAAGAGTCAAATGGCTCTCCTC
AAGCGTATTCAACAAGGGGCTGAAGGATGCCCAGAAGGTACCCCATTGTATGGGATCTGATCTGGGGCCT
CGGTGCACATGCTTTACATGTGTTTAGTCGAGGTTAAAAAAACGTCTAGGCCCCCCGAACCACGGGGACG
TGGTTTTCCTTTGAAAAACACGATGATAATATGGCCACAACCGTCGACATGACCGAGTACAAGCCCACGG
TGCGCCTCGCCACCCGCGACGACGTCCCCCGGGCCGTACGCACCCTCGCCGCCGCGTTCGCCGACTACCC
CGCCACGCGCCACACCGTCGACCCGGACCGCCACATCGAGCGGGTCACCGAGCTGCAAGAACTCTTCCTC
ACGCGCGTCGGGCTCGACATCGGCAAGGTGTGGGTCGCGGACGACGGCGCCGCGGTGGCGGTCTGGACCA
CGCCGGAGAGCGTCGAAGCGGGGGCGGTGTTCGCCGAGATCGGCCCGCGCATGGCCGAGTTGAGCGGTTC
CCGGCTGGCCGCGCAGCAACAGATGGAAGGCCTCCTGGCGCCGCACCGGCCCAAGGAGCCCGCGTGGTTC
CTGGCCACCGTCGGCGTCTCGCCCGACCACCAGGGCAAGGGTCTGGGCAGCGCCGTCGTGCTCCCCGGAG
TGGAGGCGGCCGAGCGCGCCGGGGTGCCCGCCTTCCTGGAGACCTCCGCGCCCCGCAACCTCCCCTTCTA
CGAGCGGCTCGGCTTCACCGTCACCGCCGACGTCGAGGTGCCCGAAGGACCGCGCACCTGGTGCATGACC
CGCAAGCCCGGTGCCTGAGTCGACCGCCCGCCCCACGACCCGCAGCGCCCGACCGAAAGGAGCGCACGAC
CCCATGGCTCGACGATAAAATAAAAGATTTTATTTAGTCTCCAGAAAAAGGGGGGAATGAAAGACCCCAC
CTGTAGGTTTGGCAAGCTAGCTTAAGTAACGCCATTTTGCAAGGCATGGAAAAATACATAACTGAGAATA
GAGAAGTTCAGATCAAGGTCAGGAACAGATGGAACAGCTGAATATGGGCCAAACAGGATATCTGTGGTAA
GCAGTTCCTGCCCCGGCTCAGGGCCAAGAACAGATGGAACAGCTGAATATGGGCCAAACAGGATATCTGT
GGTAAGCAGTTCCTGCCCCGGCTCAGGGCCAAGAACAGATGGTCCCCAGATGCGGTCCAGCCCTCAGCAG
TTTCTAGAGAACCATCAGATGTTTCCAGGGTGCCCCAAGGACCTGAAATGACCCTGTGCCTTATTTGAAC
TAACCAATCAGTTCGCTTCTCGCTTCTGTTCGCGCGCTTCTGCTCCCCGAGCTCAATAAAAGAGCCCACA
ACCCCTCACTCGGGGCGCCAGTCCTCCGATTGACTGAGTCGCCCGGGTACCCGTGTATCCAATAAACCCT
CTTGCAGTTGCATCCGACTTGTGGTCTCGCTGTTCCTTGGGAGGGTCTCCTCTGAGTGATTGACTACCCG
TCAGCGGGGGTCTTTCATGACTGAGTCGCCCGGGTACCCGTGTATCCAATAAACCCTCTTGCAGTTGCAT
CCGACTTGTGGTCTCGCTGTTCCTTGGGAGGGTCTCCTCTGAGTGATTGACTACCCGTCAGCGGGGGTCT
TTCACATGCAGCATGTATCAAAATTAATTTGGTTTTTTTTCTTAAGTATTTACATTAAATGGCCATAGTT
GCATTAATGAATCGGCCAACGCGCGGGGAGAGGCGGTTTGCGTATTGGGCGCTCTTCCGCTTCCTCGCTC
ACTGACTCGCTGCGCTCGGTCGTTCGGCTGCGGCGAGCGGTATCAGCTCACTCAAAGGCGGTAATACGGT
TATCCACAGAATCAGGGGATAACGCAGGAAAGAACATGTGAGCAAAAGGCCAGCAAAAGGCCAGGAACCG
TAAAAAGGCCGCGTTGCTGGCGTTTTTCCATAGGCTCCGCCCCCCTGACGAGCATCACAAAAATCGACGC
TCAAGTCAGAGGTGGCGAAACCCGACAGGACTATAAAGATACCAGGCGTTTCCCCCTGGAAGCTCCCTCG
TGCGCTCTCCTGTTCCGACCCTGCCGCTTACCGGATACCTGTCCGCCTTTCTCCCTTCGGGAAGCGTGGC
GCTTTCTCATAGCTCACGCTGTAGGTATCTCAGTTCGGTGTAGGTCGTTCGCTCCAAGCTGGGCTGTGTG
CACGAACCCCCCGTTCAGCCCGACCGCTGCGCCTTATCCGGTAACTATCGTCTTGAGTCCAACCCGGTAA
GACACGACTTATCGCCACTGGCAGCAGCCACTGGTAACAGGATTAGCAGAGCGAGGTATGTAGGCGGTGC
TACAGAGTTCTTGAAGTGGTGGCCTAACTACGGCTACACTAGAAGAACAGTATTTGGTATCTGCGCTCTG
CTGAAGCCAGTTACCTTCGGAAAAAGAGTTGGTAGCTCTTGATCCGGCAAACAAACCACCGCTGGTAGCG
GTGGTTTTTTTGTTTGCAAGCAGCAGATTACGCGCAGAAAAAAAGGATCTCAAGAAGATCCTTTGATCTT
TTCTACGGGGTCTGACGCTCAGTGGAACGAAAACTCACGTTAAGGGATTTTGGTCATGAGATTATCAAAA
AGGATCTTCACCTAGATCCTTTTGCGGCCGGCCGCAAATCAATCTAAAGTATATATGAGTAAACTTGGTC
TGACAGTTACCAATGCTTAATCAGTGAGGCACCTATCTCAGCGATCTGTCTATTTCGTTCATCCATAGTT
GCCTGACTCCCCGTCGTGTAGATAACTACGATACGGGAGGGCTTACCATCTGGCCCCAGTGCTGCAATGA
TACCGCGAGACCCACGCTCACCGGCTCCAGATTTATCAGCAATAAACCAGCCAGCCGGAAGGGCCGAGCG
CAGAAGTGGTCCTGCAACTTTATCCGCCTCCATCCAGTCTATTAATTGTTGCCGGGAAGCTAGAGTAAGT
AGTTCGCCAGTTAATAGTTTGCGCAACGTTGTTGCCATTGCTACAGGCATCGTGGTGTCACGCTCGTCGT
TTGGTATGGCTTCATTCAGCTCCGGTTCCCAACGATCAAGGCGAGTTACATGATCCCCCATGTTGTGCAA
AAAAGCGGTTAGCTCCTTCGGTCCTCCGATCGTTGTCAGAAGTAAGTTGGCCGCAGTGTTATCACTCATG
GTTATGGCAGCACTGCATAATTCTCTTACTGTCATGCCATCCGTAAGATGCTTTTCTGTGACTGGTGAGT
ACTCAACCAAGTCATTCTGAGAATAGTGTATGCGGCGACCGAGTTGCTCTTGCCCGGCGTCAACACGGGA
TAATACCGCGCCACATAGCAGAACTTTAAAAGTGCTCATCATTGGAAAACGTTCTTCGGGGCGAAAACTC
TCAAGGATCTTACCGCTGTTGAGATCCAGTTCGATGTAACCCACTCGTGCACCCAACTGATCTTCAGCAT
CTTTTACTTTCACCAGCGTTTCTGGGTGAGCAAAAACAGGAAGGCAAAATGCCGCAAAAAAGGGAATAAG
GGCGACACGGAAATGTTGAATACTCATACTCTTCCTTTTTCAATATTATTGAAGCATTTATCAGGGTTAT
TGTCTCATGAGCGGATACATATTTGAATGTATTTAGAAAAATAAACAAATAGGGGTTCCGCGCACATTTC
CCCGAAAAGTGCCACCTGACGTCTAAGAAACCATTATTATCATGACATTAACCTATAAAAATAGGCGTAT
CACGAGGCCCTTTCGTCTTCACTATAGGAGCTTGGCCCATTGCATACGTTGTATCCATATCATAATATGT
ACATTTATATTGGCTCATGTCCAACATTACCGCCATGTT
